Addgene plasmid #242618: M20
Purpose: Strep-MYC deltaCTD-His protein expression in bacteria
Depositing lab: Alain Nepveu. Depositing organization: McGill University. Publication: The function of MYC in base excision repair protects against RAS-induced senescence. Faraco CCF, Zhu W, Fortier AM, Ramdzan ZM, Vickridge E, Ong V, Goudreau F, Djerir B, Bellemare J, Gu S, Zhang H, Carroll BL, Krishnan SS, Leduy L, Guarne A, Park M, Marechal A, Nepveu A. Nucleic Acids Res. 2025 Jul 19;53(14):gkaf706. doi: 10.1093/nar/gkaf706. PubMed 40737085.
Backbone
  Vector backbone: pET30a
  Vector type: Bacterial Expression
Growth in bacteria
  Bacterial resistance: Kanamycin, 50 μg/mL
  Growth temperature: 30°C
  Growth strain: DH5alpha
  Growth instructions: growth 30°C, protein expression 12°C
  Copy number: High Copy
Gene/Insert
  Gene/Insert name: Strep-MYC deltaCTD-His
  Species: H. sapiens (human)
  Mutation: delta354-439
  Entrez Gene: MYC (a.k.a. MRTL, MYCC, bHLHe39, c-Myc)
  Tag / fusion protein: Strep (N terminal on insert); His (C terminal on insert)
  Cloning method: Gene Synthesis
Terms and licenses: Academic/Nonprofit Terms; Industry Terms: Not Available to Industry
Depositor comments: 5' Cloning Site: NdeI, 3' Cloning Site: XhoI
How to cite: M20 was a gift from Alain Nepveu (Addgene plasmid # 242618 ; http://n2t.net/addgene:242618 ; RRID:Addgene_242618)
