[The description below was written by a language model from this plasmid's Addgene catalogue record and pLannotate feature annotations shown in this document.]
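Description:
M20 is a 6,366-nt bacterial expression plasmid built on the pET30a backbone for producing a truncated form of human MYC in E. coli. The synthesized insert, placed between the NdeI and XhoI sites, encodes MYC lacking residues 354–439 (the "deltaCTD" deletion, which removes the C-terminal region of the protein), flanked by an N-terminal Strep-tag II and a C-terminal His tag. The feature table shows this arrangement directly: a Strep-tag II fragment immediately upstream of a roughly 1.05-kb MYC coding segment, followed by a 6xHis tag. A second short His-tag match lies just beyond it, across the numbering origin of the circular sequence, and is most likely the vector's own C-terminal His sequence next to the XhoI site. Having a different affinity tag at each end permits sequential purification, which can enrich for full-length product over truncated fragments.

Expression follows the standard pET design. A T7 promoter with an adjacent lac operator and the T7 gene 10 ribosome binding site drives the open reading frame, and a T7 terminator lies downstream. The plasmid-borne lacI gene supplies repressor, so transcription stays low until induction with IPTG in a host that provides T7 RNA polymerase. Propagation relies on a ColE1/pBR322-type origin with the bom and rop elements, and selection is by kanamycin through the aph(3')-Ia gene; an f1 origin is also present. The short TcR, CAP-site and AmpR-promoter matches are backbone remnants rather than functional parts.

The associated work concerns MYC's role in base excision repair, so the purified deletion protein would plausibly serve as a comparison to full-length MYC in biochemical assays, although the record itself states only bacterial protein expression as the purpose.
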