Features (pLannotate 1.2.2; 21 found; start..end, strand, type, name):
      6..23      +  CDS            9xHis (fragment): 9xHis affinity tag
     33..82      +  CDS            SET1 (fragment): solubility-enhancement tag derived from T7 phage gene 10B
     90..137     +  terminator     T7 terminator: transcription terminator for bacteriophage T7 RNA polymerase
    174..602     +  rep_origin     f1 ori (sequence partly withheld): f1 bacteriophage origin of replication; arrow indicates direction of (+) strand synthesis
    655..712     +  promoter       AmpR promoter (fragment): bla
    721..1536    -  CDS            KanR: aminoglycoside phosphotransferase; aph(3')-Ia; confers resistance to kanamycin in bacteria or G418 (Geneticin®) in eukaryotes
   1658..2246    +  rep_origin     ori: high-copy-number ColE1/pMB1/pBR322/pUC origin of replication
   2432..2571    -  misc_feature   bom: basis of mobility region from pBR322
   2673..2864    -  CDS            rop: Rop protein, which maintains plasmids at low copy number; rop
   2881..3261    +  CDS            YPB1_ECOLX: Protein predicted: Swiss-Prot protein existence level 4. From Escherichia coli.
   3333..3624    -  CDS            TcR (fragment): tetracycline efflux protein; tet; confers resistance to tetracycline
   3639..3660    -  protein_bind   CAP binding site: CAP binding activates transcription in the presence of cAMP. E. coli catabolite activator protein
   3673..4755    -  CDS            lacI: lac repressor; lacI; The lac repressor binds to the lac operator to inhibit transcription in E. coli. This inhibition can be relieved by adding lactose or isopropyl-β-D-thiogalactopyranoside (IPTG).
   4756..4833    -  promoter       lacI promoter: lacI
   4841..5120    -  CDS            TcR (fragment): tetracycline efflux protein; tet; confers resistance to tetracycline
   5146..5164    +  promoter       T7 promoter: promoter for bacteriophage T7 RNA polymerase
   5165..5189    +  protein_bind   lac operator: The lac repressor binds to the lac operator to inhibit transcription in E. coli. This inhibition can be relieved by adding lactose or isopropyl-β-D-thiogalactopyranoside (IPTG). lac repressor encoded by lacI
   5204..5226    +  RBS            RBS: efficient ribosome binding site from bacteriophage T7 gene 10 (Olins and Rangwala, 1989)
   5237..5259    +  CDS            Strep-Tag II (fragment): peptide that binds Strep-Tactin®, an engineered form of streptavidin
   5261..6313    +  CDS            MYC (fragment): MYC_HUMAN - Also known as BHLHE39. Experimental evidence at protein level: Swiss-Prot protein existence level 1. Transcription factor that binds DNA in a non-specific manner, yet also specifically recognizes the core sequence 5'-CAC[GA]TG-3'. Activates the transcription of growth-related genes. Binds to the VEGFA promoter, promoting VEGFA production and subsequent sprouting angiogenesis (PubMed:24940000). Regulator of somatic reprogramming, controls self-renewal of embryonic stem cells. Functions with TAF6L to activate target gene expression through RNA polymerase II pause release (By similari
   6344..6361    +  CDS            6xHis: 6xHis affinity tag
>Addgene plasmid #242618 | M20 | addgene full sequence | sequence record 486688 | Addgene NGS Result
TCGAGCACCACCACCACCACCACTGAGATCCGGCTGCTAACAAAGCCCGAAAGGAAGCTGAGTTGGCTGC
TGCCACCGCTGAGCAATAACTAGCATAACCCCTTGGGGCCTCTAAACGGGTCTTGAGGGGTTTTTTGCTG
AAAGGAGGAACTATATCCGGATTGGCGAATGGG
[124 nt withheld, positions 174-297]
C
[91 nt withheld, positions 299-389]
A
[49 nt withheld, positions 391-439]
CCTTTGACGTTGGAGTCCACGTTCTTT
[37 nt withheld, positions 467-503]
ACCCTATCTCGGTCTATTCTTTTGATTTATAAGGGATTTTGCCGATTTCGGCCTATTGGTTAAAAAATGA
GCTGATTTAACAAAAATTTAACGCGAATTTTAACAAAATATTAACGCTTACAATTTAGGTGGCACTTTTC
GGGGAAATGTGCGCGGAACCCCTATTTGTTTATTTTTCTAAATACATTCAAATATGTATCCGCTCATGAA
TTAATTCTTAGAAAAACTCATCGAGCATCAAATGAAACTGCAATTTATTCATATCAGGATTATCAATACC
ATATTTTTGAAAAAGCCGTTTCTGTAATGAAGGAGAAAACTCACCGAGGCAGTTCCATAGGATGGCAAGA
TCCTGGTATCGGTCTGCGATTCCGACTCGTCCAACATCAATACAACCTATTAATTTCCCCTCGTCAAAAA
TAAGGTTATCAAGTGAGAAATCACCATGAGTGACGACTGAATCCGGTGAGAATGGCAAAAGTTTATGCAT
TTCTTTCCAGACTTGTTCAACAGGCCAGCCATTACGCTCGTCATCAAAATCACTCGCATCAACCAAACCG
TTATTCATTCGTGATTGCGCCTGAGCGAGACGAAATACGCGATCGCTGTTAAAAGGACAATTACAAACAG
GAATCGAATGCAACCGGCGCAGGAACACTGCCAGCGCATCAACAATATTTTCACCTGAATCAGGATATTC
TTCTAATACCTGGAATGCTGTTTTCCCGGGGATCGCAGTGGTGAGTAACCATGCATCATCAGGAGTACGG
ATAAAATGCTTGATGGTCGGAAGAGGCATAAATTCCGTCAGCCAGTTTAGTCTGACCATCTCATCTGTAA
CATCATTGGCAACGCTACCTTTGCCATGTTTCAGAAACAACTCTGGCGCATCGGGCTTCCCATACAATCG
ATAGATTGTCGCACCTGATTGCCCGACATTATCGCGAGCCCATTTATACCCATATAAATCAGCATCCATG
TTGGAATTTAATCGCGGCCTAGAGCAAGACGTTTCCCGTTGAATATGGCTCATAACACCCCTTGTATTAC
TGTTTATGTAAGCAGACAGTTTTATTGTTCATGACCAAAATCCCTTAACGTGAGTTTTCGTTCCACTGAG
CGTCAGACCCCGTAGAAAAGATCAAAGGATCTTCTTGAGATCCTTTTTTTCTGCGCGTAATCTGCTGCTT
GCAAACAAAAAAACCACCGCTACCAGCGGTGGTTTGTTTGCCGGATCAAGAGCTACCAACTCTTTTTCCG
AAGGTAACTGGCTTCAGCAGAGCGCAGATACCAAATACTGTCCTTCTAGTGTAGCCGTAGTTAGGCCACC
ACTTCAAGAACTCTGTAGCACCGCCTACATACCTCGCTCTGCTAATCCTGTTACCAGTGGCTGCTGCCAG
TGGCGATAAGTCGTGTCTTACCGGGTTGGACTCAAGACGATAGTTACCGGATAAGGCGCAGCGGTCGGGC
TGAACGGGGGGTTCGTGCACACAGCCCAGCTTGGAGCGAACGACCTACACCGAACTGAGATACCTACAGC
GTGAGCTATGAGAAAGCGCCACGCTTCCCGAAGGGAGAAAGGCGGACAGGTATCCGGTAAGCGGCAGGGT
CGGAACAGGAGAGCGCACGAGGGAGCTTCCAGGGGGAAACGCCTGGTATCTTTATAGTCCTGTCGGGTTT
CGCCACCTCTGACTTGAGCGTCGATTTTTGTGATGCTCGTCAGGGGGGCGGAGCCTATGGAAAAACGCCA
GCAACGCGGCCTTTTTACGGTTCCTGGCCTTTTGCTGGCCTTTTGCTCACATGTTCTTTCCTGCGTTATC
CCCTGATTCTGTGGATAACCGTATTACCGCCTTTGAGTGAGCTGATACCGCTCGCCGCAGCCGAACGACC
GAGCGCAGCGAGTCAGTGAGCGAGGAAGCGGAAGAGCGCCTGATGCGGTATTTTCTCCTTACGCATCTGT
GCGGTATTTCACACCGCAATGGTGCACTCTCAGTACAATCTGCTCTGATGCCGCATAGTTAAGCCAGTAT
ACACTCCGCTATCGCTACGTGACTGGGTCATGGCTGCGCCCCGACACCCGCCAACACCCGCTGACGCGCC
CTGACGGGCTTGTCTGCTCCCGGCATCCGCTTACAGACAAGCTGTGACCGTCTCCGGGAGCTGCATGTGT
CAGAGGTTTTCACCGTCATCACCGAAACGCGCGAGGCAGCTGCGGTAAAGCTCATCAGCGTGGTCGTGAA
GCGATTCACAGATGTCTGCCTGTTCATCCGCGTCCAGCTCGTTGAGTTTCTCCAGAAGCGTTAATGTCTG
GCTTCTGATAAAGCGGGCCATGTTAAGGGCGGTTTTTTCCTGTTTGGTCACTGATGCCTCCGTGTAAGGG
GGATTTCTGTTCATGGGGGTAATGATACCGATGAAACGAGAGAGGATGCTCACGATACGGGTTACTGATG
ATGAACATGCCCGGTTACTGGAACGTTGTGAGGGTAAACAACTGGCGGTATGGATGCGGCGGGACCAGAG
AAAAATCACTCAGGGTCAATGCCAGCGCTTCGTTAATACAGATGTAGGTGTTCCACAGGGTAGCCAGCAG
CATCCTGCGATGCAGATCCGGAACATAATGGTGCAGGGCGCTGACTTCCGCGTTTCCAGACTTTACGAAA
CACGGAAACCGAAGACCATTCATGTTGTTGCTCAGGTCGCAGACGTTTTGCAGCAGCAGTCGCTTCACGT
TCGCTCGCGTATCGGTGATTCATTCTGCTAACCAGTAAGGCAACCCCGCCAGCCTAGCCGGGTCCTCAAC
GACAGGAGCACGATCATGCGCACCCGTGGGGCCGCCATGCCGGCGATAATGGCCTGCTTCTCGCCGAAAC
GTTTGGTGGCGGGACCAGTGACGAAGGCTTGAGCGAGGGCGTGCAAGATTCCGAATACCGCAAGCGACAG
GCCGATCATCGTCGCGCTCCAGCGAAAGCGGTCCTCGCCGAAAATGACCCAGAGCGCTGCCGGCACCTGT
CCTACGAGTTGCATGATAAAGAAGACAGTCATAAGTGCGGCGACGATAGTCATGCCCCGCGCCCACCGGA
AGGAGCTGACTGGGTTGAAGGCTCTCAAGGGCATCGGTCGAGATCCCGGTGCCTAATGAGTGAGCTAACT
TACATTAATTGCGTTGCGCTCACTGCCCGCTTTCCAGTCGGGAAACCTGTCGTGCCAGCTGCATTAATGA
ATCGGCCAACGCGCGGGGAGAGGCGGTTTGCGTATTGGGCGCCAGGGTGGTTTTTCTTTTCACCAGTGAG
ACGGGCAACAGCTGATTGCCCTTCACCGCCTGGCCCTGAGAGAGTTGCAGCAAGCGGTCCACGCTGGTTT
GCCCCAGCAGGCGAAAATCCTGTTTGATGGTGGTTAACGGCGGGATATAACATGAGCTGTCTTCGGTATC
GTCGTATCCCACTACCGAGATGTCCGCACCAACGCGCAGCCCGGACTCGGTAATGGCGCGCATTGCGCCC
AGCGCCATCTGATCGTTGGCAACCAGCATCGCAGTGGGAACGATGCCCTCATTCAGCATTTGCATGGTTT
GTTGAAAACCGGACATGGCACTCCAGTCGCCTTCCCGTTCCGCTATCGGCTGAATTTGATTGCGAGTGAG
ATATTTATGCCAGCCAGCCAGACGCAGACGCGCCGAGACAGAACTTAATGGGCCCGCTAACAGCGCGATT
TGCTGGTGACCCAATGCGACCAGATGCTCCACGCCCAGTCGCGTACCGTCTTCATGGGAGAAAATAATAC
TGTTGATGGGTGTCTGGTCAGAGACATCAAGAAATAACGCCGGAACATTAGTGCAGGCAGCTTCCACAGC
AATGGCATCCTGGTCATCCAGCGGATAGTTAATGATCAGCCCACTGACGCGTTGCGCGAGAAGATTGTGC
ACCGCCGCTTTACAGGCTTCGACGCCGCTTCGTTCTACCATCGACACCACCACGCTGGCACCCAGTTGAT
CGGCGCGAGATTTAATCGCCGCGACAATTTGCGACGGCGCGTGCAGGGCCAGACTGGAGGTGGCAACGCC
AATCAGCAACGACTGTTTGCCCGCCAGTTGTTGTGCCACGCGGTTGGGAATGTAATTCAGCTCCGCCATC
GCCGCTTCCACTTTTTCCCGCGTTTTCGCAGAAACGTGGCTGGCCTGGTTCACCACGCGGGAAACGGTCT
GATAAGAGACACCGGCATACTCTGCGACATCGTATAACGTTACTGGTTTCACATTCACCACCCTGAATTG
ACTCTCTTCCGGGCGCTATCATGCCATACCGCGAAAGGTTTTGCGCCATTCGATGGTGTCCGGGATCTCG
ACGCTCTCCCTTATGCGACTCCTGCATTAGGAAGCAGCCCAGTAGTAGGTTGAGGCCGTTGAGCACCGCC
GCCGCAAGGAATGGTGCATGCAAGGAGATGGCGCCCAACAGTCCCCCGGCCACGGGGCCTGCCACCATAC
CCACGCCGAAACAAGCGCTCATGAGCCCGAAGTGGCGAGCCCGATCTTCCCCATCGGTGATGTCGGCGAT
ATAGGCGCCAGCAACCGCACCTGTGGCGCCGGTGATGCCGGCCACGATGCGTCCGGCGTAGAGGATCGAG
ATCGATCTCGATCCCGCGAAATTAATACGACTCACTATAGGGGAATTGTGAGCGGATAACAATTCCCCTC
TAGAAATAATTTTGTTTAACTTTAAGAAGGAGATATACATATGTGGAGCCACCCGCAGTTCGAAAAAATG
CCACTGAACGTCAGCTTCACTAATCGCAATTACGACCTTGATTACGATAGTGTACAACCCTATTTCTATT
GCGATGAAGAAGAAAATTTTTACCAGCAACAACAACAGTCCGAACTGCAACCCCCAGCCCCATCCGAAGA
TATTTGGAAAAAATTCGAATTGCTGCCAACACCGCCACTTTCGCCTTCCCGCCGTTCTGGGCTGTGCTCT
CCGTCATACGTGGCGGTTACGCCATTTTCTCTTCGCGGTGACAATGATGGGGGTGGGGGCTCGTTCAGTA
CGGCCGACCAACTGGAAATGGTTACGGAGTTACTTGGGGGCGATATGGTCAACCAGTCCTTCATCTGCGA
CCCGGATGACGAGACTTTTATTAAAAACATCATCATCCAGGACTGCATGTGGAGTGGATTTAGCGCTGCG
GCTAAGTTGGTGTCCGAAAAGTTGGCCAGCTACCAAGCAGCCCGTAAGGATAGTGGGTCACCCAACCCGG
CGCGCGGGCATTCTGTTTGCTCCACATCGTCGTTGTACCTGCAGGATCTGTCAGCCGCGGCTTCTGAGTG
TATTGACCCGAGTGTCGTGTTTCCTTACCCCTTGAACGACTCCAGCTCACCGAAATCCTGCGCCTCCCAA
GACAGCTCAGCATTCAGTCCGTCGTCAGATTCACTGCTGTCGTCAACCGAGTCTTCCCCGCAGGGTTCCC
CGGAACCTCTTGTGCTTCACGAGGAAACGCCCCCTACTACGTCAAGTGACTCAGAAGAAGAGCAAGAGGA
CGAAGAGGAGATTGACGTTGTATCTGTGGAAAAACGCCAAGCACCGGGTAAGCGTAGCGAGTCAGGGTCC
CCCTCGGCGGGCGGACACTCGAAACCACCACATTCTCCTCTTGTCCTTAAGCGTTGCCATGTCAGCACCC
ATCAGCATAATTACGCTGCACCGCCATCGACACGCAAGGATTATCCGGCGGCTAAGCGTGTCAAACTTGA
CAGTGTACGTGTTCTGCGCCAGATTTCTAACAACCGCAAATGTACATCACCGCGTTCCAGTGATACAGAG
GAGAATCATCATCACCACCATCATTAACACCACCATCACCATCACCATCACCC
